Addgene plasmid #204631: P17-pZE-SUMO-CsTTA
Purpose: ColE1 ori, KanR, TetR, Tet promoter with a codon optimized csTTA gene bearing an N-terminal hexahistidine tag followed by a SUMO tag and a TEV protease cleavage site.
Depositing lab: Aditya Kunjapur. Depositing organization: University of Delaware. Publication: Discovery of L-threonine transaldolases for enhanced biosynthesis of beta-hydroxylated amino acids. Jones MA, Butler ND, Anderson SR, Wirt SA, Govil I, Lyu X, Fang Y, Kunjapur AM. Commun Biol. 2023 Sep 11;6(1):929. doi: 10.1038/s42003-023-05293-0. PubMed 37696954.
Backbone
  Vector backbone: pZE Vector
  Backbone size w/o insert (bp): 2915
  Total vector size (bp): 4609
  Vector type: Bacterial Expression, Synthetic Biology
Growth in bacteria
  Bacterial resistance: Kanamycin, 50 μg/mL
  Growth temperature: 37°C
  Growth strain: DH5alpha
  Copy number: High Copy
Gene/Insert
  Gene/Insert name: His-SUMO-TEV-CsTTA
  Species: Synthetic
  Insert size (bp): 1695
  Promoter: PLtetO-1 promoter
  Tag / fusion protein: His Tag; SUMO Tag; TEV Protease Site (N terminal on insert)
  Cloning method: Gibson Cloning
  Sequencing primers: 5′ gagtccctatcagtgatagagattgac; 3′ ccatgggatcccccatcaag
Terms and licenses: Academic/Nonprofit Terms; Industry Terms: Not Available to Industry
How to cite: P17-pZE-SUMO-CsTTA was a gift from Aditya Kunjapur (Addgene plasmid # 204631 ; http://n2t.net/addgene:204631 ; RRID:Addgene_204631)
