[The description below was written by a language model from this plasmid's Addgene catalogue record and pLannotate feature annotations shown in this document.]
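Description:
P17-pZE-SUMO-CsTTA is a high-copy bacterial expression plasmid built on the pZE backbone, about 4.6 kb in total, intended for regulated production of a recombinant enzyme in E. coli. It replicates from a ColE1-type origin and is selected with kanamycin through the Tn5-derived aminoglycoside phosphotransferase gene (NeoR/KanR). A short annotated tnpA fragment next to this marker appears to be residual Tn5 sequence carried along with it rather than a functional element.

The payload is a synthetic, codon-optimized csTTA gene of roughly 1.7 kb, installed by Gibson assembly downstream of the PLtetO-1 promoter, a modified phage lambda PL promoter carrying tet operator sites. The plasmid also encodes TetR from Tn10, transcribed in the opposite orientation from a fragment of the constitutive J23119 promoter. TetR binds the operators and keeps the insert silent until a tetracycline-class inducer relieves repression, so the system is self-contained and does not depend on a repressor-expressing host. The protein is made as an N-terminal fusion of a hexahistidine tag, a SUMO tag (yeast SMT3) and a TEV protease cleavage site. This arrangement allows affinity purification, with SUMO commonly used to improve solubility, and TEV cleavage lets the tags be removed. The rrnB T1 and lambda t0 terminators insulate the transcription units. The feature table annotates SMT3 and the TEV site but not the His tag or the CsTTA coding region itself, which are known from the catalogue fields.

The associated publication concerns the discovery of L-threonine transaldolases for biosynthesis of beta-hydroxylated amino acids, which suggests that CsTTA is one such enzyme and that the plasmid serves for its expression and purification. The record does not name the source organism of CsTTA.
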