Features (pLannotate 1.2.2; 11 found; start..end, strand, type, name):
     39..85      +  terminator     rrnB T1 terminator: transcription terminator T1 from the E. coli rrnB gene
    132..755     -  CDS            TetR: tetracycline repressor TetR; tetR from transposon Tn10; TetR binds to the tetracycline operator tetO to inhibit transcription. This inhibition can be relieved by adding tetracycline or doxycycline.
    771..799     -  promoter       J23119 promoter (fragment): bacterial promoter (Registry of Standard Biological Parts BBa J23119)
    815..837     +  terminator     rrnB T1 terminator (fragment): Escherichia coli rrnB; transcription terminator T1 from the E. coli rrnB gene
   1002..1590    -  rep_origin     ori: high-copy-number ColE1/pMB1/pBR322/pUC origin of replication
   1678..1772    -  terminator     lambda t0 terminator: transcription terminator from phage lambda
   1803..2597    -  CDS            NeoR/KanR: aminoglycoside phosphotransferase from Tn5; aph(3')-II (or nptII); confers resistance to neomycin, kanamycin, and G418 (Geneticin®)
   2629..2748    -  CDS            tnpA (fragment): TN5P_ECOLX - Also known as tnp. Experimental evidence at protein level: Swiss-Prot protein existence level 1. Mediates transposition of transposon Tn5 by a 'cut and paste' mechanism. First, the monomeric transposase binds the 19 bp inverted DNA repeats flanking the transposon. Then, dimerization of the DNA- bound transposase creates a synaptic DNA complex. After nicking of the first DNA strand, excision of the transposon proceeds through a series of intermediates. The transposase then mediates the insertion of the transposon at a new site by strand transfer. The activity of the wild- type tran
   2815..2888    +  promoter       PLtetO-1 promoter: modified phage lambda PL promoter with tet operator sites (Lutz and Bujard, 1997)
   2952..3245    +  CDS            SMT3: SMT3_YEAST - Experimental evidence at protein level: Swiss-Prot protein existence level 1. Not known; suppressor of MIF2 mutations. From Saccharomyces cerevisiae (strain ATCC 204508 / S288c) (Baker's yeast).
   3276..3296    +  CDS            TEV site: tobacco etch virus (TEV) protease recognition and cleavage site
>Addgene plasmid #204631 | P17-pZE-SUMO-CsTTA | addgene full sequence | sequence record 414416 | Addgene NGS Result
CTTGATGGGGGATCCCATGGTACGCGTGCTAGAGGCATCAAATAAAACGAAAGGCTCAGTCGAAAGACTG
GGCCTTTCGTTTTATCTGTTGTTTGTCGGTGAACGTCTCATTTTCGCCAGATATCGACGTCTTAAGACCC
ACTTTCACATTTAAGTTGTTTTTCTAATCCGCATATGATCAATTCAAGGCCGAATAAGAAGGCTGGCTCT
GCACCTTGGTGATCAAATAATTCGATAGCTTGTCGTAATAATGGCGGCATACTATCAGTAGTAGGTGTTT
CCCTTTCTTCTTTAGCGACTTGATGCTCTTGATCTTCCAATACGCAACCTAAAGTAAAATGCCCCACAGC
GCTGAGTGCATATAATGCATTCTCTAGTGAAAAACCTTGTTGGCATAAAAAGGCTAATTGATTTTCGAGA
GTTTCATACTGTTTTTCTGTAGGCCGTGTACCTAAATGTACTTTTGCTCCATCGCGATGACTTAGTAAAG
CACATCTAAAACTTTTAGCGTTATTACGTAAAAAATCTTGCCAGCTTTCCCCTTCTAAAGGGCAAAAGTG
AGTATGGTGCCTATCTAACATCTCAATGGCTAAGGCGTCGAGCAAAGCCCGCTTATTTTTTACATGCCAA
TACAATGTAGGCTGCTCTACACCTAGCTTCTGGGCGAGTTTACGGGTTGTTAAACCTTCGATTCCGACCT
CATTAAGCAGCTCTAATGCGCTGTTAATCACTTTACTTTTATCTAATCTAGACATCATTAATTCCTAATT
GCTAGCATTATACCTAGGACTGAACTAGCCATAAAGTTGACACTACGCTCTCCTGAGTAGGACAAATCCG
CCGCCCTAGACCTAGGGCTTTCGGCTGCGGCGAGCGGTATCAGCTCACTCAAAGGCGGTAATACGGTTAT
CCACAGAATCAGGGGATAACGCAGGAAAGAACATGTGAGCAAAAGGCCAGCAAAAGGCCAGGAACCGTAA
AAAGGCCGCGTTGCTGGCGTTTTTCCATAGGCTCCGCCCCCCTGACGAGCATCACAAAAATCGACGCTCA
AGTCAGAGGTGGCGAAACCCGACAGGACTATAAAGATACCAGGCGTTTCCCCCTGGAAGCTCCCTCGTGC
GCTCTCCTGTTCCGACCCTGCCGCTTACCGGATACCTGTCCGCCTTTCTCCCTTCGGGAAGCGTGGCGCT
TTCTCATAGCTCACGCTGTAGGTATCTCAGTTCGGTGTAGGTCGTTCGCTCCAAGCTGGGCTGTGTGCAC
GAACCCCCCGTTCAGCCCGACCGCTGCGCCTTATCCGGTAACTATCGTCTTGAGTCCAACCCGGTAAGAC
ACGACTTATCGCCACTGGCAGCAGCCACTGGTAACAGGATTAGCAGAGCGAGGTATGTAGGCGGTGCTAC
AGAGTTCTTGAAGTGGTGGCCTAACTACGGCTACACTAGAAGGACAGTATTTGGTATCTGCGCTCTGCTG
AAGCCAGTTACCTTCGGAAAAAGAGTTGGTAGCTCTTGATCCGGCAAACAAACCACCGCTGGTAGCGGTG
GTTTTTTTGTTTGCAAGCAGCAGATTACGCGCAGAAAAAAAGGATCTCAAGAAGATCCTTTGATCTTTTC
TACGGGGTCTGACGCTCAGTGGAACGAAAACTCACGTTAAGGGATTTTGGTCATGACTAGTGCTTGGATT
CTCACCAATAAAAAACGCCCGGCGGCAACCGAGCGTTCTGAACAAATCCAGATGGAGTTCTGAGGTCATT
ACTGGATCTATCAACAGGAGTCCAAGCGAGCTCTCGAACCCCAGAGTCCCGCTCAGAAGAACTCGTCAAG
AAGGCGATAGAAGGCGATGCGCTGCGAATCGGGAGCGGCGATACCGTAAAGCACGAGGAAGCGGTCAGCC
CATTCGCCGCCAAGCTCTTCAGCAATATCACGGGTAGCCAACGCTATGTCCTGATAGCGGTCCGCCACAC
CCAGCCGGCCACAGTCGATGAATCCAGAAAAGCGGCCATTTTCCACCATGATATTCGGCAAGCAGGCATC
GCCATGGGTCACGACGAGATCCTCGCCGTCGGGCATGCGCGCCTTGAGCCTGGCGAACAGTTCGGCTGGC
GCGAGCCCCTGATGCTCTTCGTCCAGATCATCCTGATCGACAAGACCGGCTTCCATCCGAGTACGTGCTC
GCTCGATGCGATGTTTCGCTTGGTGGTCGAATGGGCAGGTAGCCGGATCAAGCGTATGCAGCCGCCGCAT
TGCATCAGCCATGATGGATACTTTCTCGGCAGGAGCAAGGTGAGATGACAGGAGATCCTGCCCCGGCACT
TCGCCCAATAGCAGCCAGTCCCTTCCCGCTTCAGTGACAACGTCGAGCACAGCTGCGCAAGGAACGCCCG
TCGTGGCCAGCCACGATAGCCGCGCTGCCTCGTCCTGCAGTTCATTCAGGGCACCGGACAGGTCGGTCTT
GACAAAAAGAACCTGGCGCCCCTGCGCTGACAGCCGGAACACGGCGGCATCAGAGCAGCCGATTGTCTGT
TGTGCCCAGTCATAGCCGAATAGCCTCTCCACCCAAGCGGCCGGAGAACCTGCGTGCAATCCATCTTGTT
CAATCATGCGAAACGATCCTCATCCTGTCTCTTGATCAGATCTTGATCCCCTGCGCCATCAGATCCTTGG
CGGCAAGAAAGCCATCCAGTTTACTTTGCAGGGCTTCCCAACCTTACCAGAGGGCGCCCCAGCTGGCAAT
TCCGACGTCTAAGAAACCATTATTATCATGACATTAACCTATAAAAATAGGCGTATCACGAGGCCCTTTC
GTCTTCACCTCGAGTCCCTATCAGTGATAGAGATTGACATCCCTATCAGTGATAGAGATACTGAGCACAT
CAGCAGGACGCACTGACCGAATTCATTAAAGAGGAGAAAGGTACCATGGGCAGCAGCCATCACCATCATC
ACCACATGTCCCTGCAGGACTCGGAGGTTAACCAGGAAGCAAAGCCGGAAGTCAAACCGGAAGTGAAACC
CGAAACTCACATCAATCTGAAGGTAAGTGATGGTTCTTCAGAGATATTCTTTAAAATTAAAAAAACCACG
CCTCTGCGGCGTCTTATGGAAGCGTTCGCCAAACGACAAGGGAAAGAGATGGATAGCTTACGTTTTCTCT
ATGATGGCATTCGCATCCAGGCGGATCAAGCTCCAGAGGACTTGGATATGGAAGATAACGACATTATCGA
AGCCCATCGCGAACAGATTGGTGGCGGCGGTGGTGGGTCGGGAGGTGGAGGTTCAGAAAATCTGTATTTT
CAGGGCACGCGCACGACCCCCCAGGCACGTCATGTCGTGGAGCGCCTGAATTCAGTTTTAGGACAAGACT
ACCGCTATCGTGAGGATTGTCTGAGCCTTACCGCGAATGAGAACTATCCTTCCGCATTAGTGCGCTTAGC
GGGGAGTGCCACAGCTGGAGCCTTCTACCACTGTAGCTTTCCGTTTGAGGTGCCACCGGGAGAATGGTAT
TTTCCTGAGAGCGGTCGTATGGGGGAACTTGCTCAACAGCTGAATGAATTAGGTCGTTCGTTATTAGGCG
CGGGTACATTCGATTGGCGCCCCAACGGTGGCTCGCCAGCGGAGCAGGCATTGATGTTAGCGGCCTGCAA
GCACGGTGAAGGGATGGTCCATTTTGCTCATCGTGACGGTGGCCACTTTGCGCTGGAGAATCTGGCGCAA
AAAGCTGGTATCGACATCTTTCATTTGCCTGTAGATCCCCAGACGTTGTTGATCGATGTTGCACACCTTG
ACGAGCTTGTCCGCCGCAATCCTCAAATCCGTATTGTGATCTTGGACCAGTCTTTTAAGTTACGCTGGCA
ACCCCTTGCAGCGATCCGCAAGGTTCTTCCCCCATCGTGTACACTTACCTATGACACCTCTCATGATGGT
GGACTTATTATGGGAGGAGTTTTTGATTCTCCCTTGCATTGTGGTGCAGACGTAATTCATGGCAACACGC
ATAAAACAGTGCCCGGACCGCAGAAGGGGTATATCGCCTTCAAATCCGCTGAGCATCCTTTGTTGGTTGA
CACGAGTCTGTGGCTTTGCCCACATTTGCAGTCTAACTGTCATGCCGAGCTTTTGCCTCCAATGTGGGTG
GCTTTTAAAGAAATGGAGGCTTTCGGACATGATTACGCCCCTCAAGTGGCCCGCAACGCGAAGGCTCTGG
CGGGTCATTTACATCGTTTAGGATTCGAGGTTTCAGGCGAGGCTTTCGGTTTCACTGAAACCCACCAAGT
GCATTTTGCCGTAGGAGACTTGCAGCAAGCGCTTGATTTGTGCATGAACACCTTGCATCGTGGGGGCATC
CGCTCTACGAATATTGAAATCCCGGGTAAACCCGGCATTCAGGGTATTCGCCTGGGCGTTCAGGCTATGA
CCCGTCGCGGTCTGCGCGAAGATGATTTTGAGCAGGTGGCGCGTTTTATCGCGGACTTGCACTTCCGCAA
AGCAGACCCAGCCGGAGTCGCAGCACAAGTAGCGGAATTTCTTCGTGCTTTTCCTTTGGCACCATTACAT
TACTCATTTGATCAGGAACTGGATCATGAGTTATTGCAGTCCCTTATTGGGGAGGCGTTACGCTAATAA
